>Addgene plasmid #217648 | pCM4.4 | addgene full sequence | sequence record 434957 | Addgene NGS Result
GCTAGCAATTAAAGGCTCCTTTTGGAGCCTTTTTTTACGCGGTCGATCTTGACGGCTGGCGAGAGGTGCG
GGGAGGATCTGACCGACGCGGTCCACACGTGGCACCGCGATGCTGTTGTGGGCACAATCGTGCCGGTTGG
TAGGATCCAGCGGAGCAACGGAGGTACGGACATGGACAAGAAGTACAGCATCGGCCTGGACATCGGCACC
AACAGCGTGGGCTGGGCGGTCATCACCGACGAGTACAAGGTCCCCTCCAAGAAGTTCAAGGTCCTGGGCA
ACACCGACCGGCACTCGATCAAGAAGAACCTGATCGGCGCCCTGCTCTTCGACAGCGGCGAAACCGCCGA
GGCGACCCGCCTGAAGCGGACCGCCCGTCGCCGCTACACCCGGCGCAAGAACCGCATCTGCTACCTGCAG
GAGATCTTCTCCAACGAGATGGCCAAGGTCGACGACTCGTTCTTCCACCGGCTCGAGGAGAGCTTCCTGG
TGGAGGAGGACAAGAAGCACGAGCGCCACCCGATCTTCGGCAACATCGTCGACGAGGTGGCCTACCACGA
GAAGTACCCCACCATCTACCACCTCCGCAAGAAGCTGGTCGACTCGACCGACAAGGCGGACCTGCGGCTC
ATCTACCTGGCCCTCGCGCACATGATCAAGTTCCGCGGCCACTTCCTCATCGAGGGCGACCTGAACCCGG
ACAACTCCGACGTCGACAAGCTCTTCATCCAGCTGGTGCAGACCTACAACCAGCTGTTCGAGGAGAACCC
CATCAACGCCAGCGGCGTCGACGCCAAGGCGATCCTCTCCGCGCGCCTGAGCAAGTCCCGGCGCCTGGAG
AACCTCATCGCCCAGCTGCCGGGCGAGAAGAAGAACGGCCTCTTCGGCAACCTGATCGCGCTGTCGCTCG
GCCTGACCCCCAACTTCAAGAGCAACTTCGACCTGGCCGAGGACGCGAAGCTCCAGCTGTCCAAGGACAC
CTACGACGACGACCTGGACAACCTGCTCGCCCAGATCGGCGACCAGTACGCGGACCTCTTCCTGGCCGCG
AAGAACCTCTCGGACGCCATCCTGCTCAGCGACATCCTGCGGGTCAACACCGAGATCACCAAGGCCCCGC
TGTCGGCGAGCATGATCAAGCGGTACGACGAGCACCACCAGGACCTGACCCTGCTCAAGGCCCTCGTGCG
CCAGCAGCTGCCCGAGAAGTACAAGGAGATCTTCTTCGACCAGTCCAAGAACGGCTACGCCGGCTACATC
GACGGCGGCGCGTCGCAGGAGGAGTTCTACAAGTTCATCAAGCCGATCCTGGAGAAGATGGACGGCACCG
AGGAGCTGCTCGTCAAGCTGAACCGCGAGGACCTGCTCCGCAAGCAGCGGACCTTCGACAACGGCTCCAT
CCCGCACCAGATCCACCTGGGCGAGCTCCACGCCATCCTCCGGCGCCAGGAGGACTTCTACCCCTTCCTG
AAGGACAACCGCGAGAAGATCGAGAAGATCCTGACCTTCCGGATCCCGTACTACGTCGGCCCCCTGGCCC
GCGGCAACTCCCGGTTCGCGTGGATGACCCGGAAGTCGGAGGAAACCATCACCCCGTGGAACTTCGAGGA
GGTCGTGGACAAGGGCGCCTCCGCGCAGTCGTTCATCGAGCGCATGACCAACTTCGACAAGAACCTCCCG
AACGAGAAGGTCCTGCCCAAGCACAGCCTGCTCTACGAGTACTTCACCGTGTACAACGAGCTGACCAAGG
TCAAGTACGTGACCGAGGGCATGCGGAAGCCGGCCTTCCTGTCCGGCGAGCAGAAGAAGGCGATCGTCGA
CCTGCTCTTCAAGACCAACCGCAAGGTCACCGTGAAGCAGCTGAAGGAGGACTACTTCAAGAAGATCGAG
TGCTTCGACTCCGTCGAGATCTCGGGCGTGGAGGACCGCTTCAACGCCTCCCTGGGCACCTACCACGACC
TGCTCAAGATCATCAAGGACAAGGACTTCCTCGACAACGAGGAGAACGAGGACATCCTGGAGGACATCGT
CCTCACCCTGACCCTCTTCGAGGACCGCGAGATGATCGAGGAGCGGCTCAAGACCTACGCCCACCTGTTC
GACGACAAGGTGATGAAGCAGCTGAAGCGGCGCCGGTACACCGGCTGGGGCCGCCTCTCCCGGAAGCTGA
TCAACGGCATCCGGGACAAGCAGAGCGGCAAGACCATCCTGGACTTCCTCAAGTCCGACGGCTTCGCCAA
CCGCAACTTCATGCAGCTCATCCACGACGACTCGCTGACCTTCAAGGAGGACATCCAGAAGGCCCAGGTG
TCCGGCCAGGGCGACAGCCTCCACGAGCACATCGCCAACCTGGCGGGCTCCCCGGCGATCAAGAAGGGCA
TCCTCCAGACCGTCAAGGTCGTGGACGAGCTGGTCAAGGTGATGGGCCGCCACAAGCCCGAGAACATCGT
GATCGAGATGGCCCGGGAGAACCAGACCACCCAGAAGGGCCAGAAGAACTCCCGCGAGCGGATGAAGCGC
ATCGAGGAGGGCATCAAGGAGCTCGGCTCGCAGATCCTGAAGGAGCACCCGGTCGAGAACACCCAGCTCC
AGAACGAGAAGCTGTACCTCTACTACCTGCAGAACGGCCGCGACATGTACGTGGACCAGGAGCTCGACAT
CAACCGGCTGAGCGACTACGACGTCGACCACATCGTGCCGCAGTCCTTCCTGAAGGACGACTCGATCGAC
AACAAGGTCCTGACCCGCTCCGACAAGAACCGGGGCAAGTCCGACAACGTGCCCTCGGAGGAGGTCGTGA
AGAAGATGAAGAACTACTGGCGCCAGCTGCTCAACGCCAAGCTCATCACCCAGCGCAAGTTCGACAACCT
GACCAAGGCCGAGCGGGGCGGCCTGTCGGAGCTCGACAAGGCGGGCTTCATCAAGCGCCAGCTCGTCGAA
ACCCGGCAGATCACCAAGCACGTGGCCCAGATCCTGGACAGCCGGATGAACACCAAGTACGACGAGAACG
ACAAGCTGATCCGCGAGGTCAAGGTGATCACCCTCAAGAGCAAGCTGGTGTCCGACTTCCGCAAGGACTT
CCAGTTCTACAAGGTCCGGGAGATCAACAACTACCACCACGCCCACGACGCGTACCTGAACGCCGTCGTG
GGCACCGCGCTGATCAAGAAGTACCCGAAGCTGGAGTCCGAGTTCGTCTACGGCGACTACAAGGTCTACG
ACGTGCGCAAGATGATCGCCAAGTCGGAGCAGGAGATCGGCAAGGCCACCGCGAAGTACTTCTTCTACAG
CAACATCATGAACTTCTTCAAGACCGAGATCACCCTGGCCAACGGCGAGATCCGCAAGCGGCCCCTGATC
GAAACCAACGGCGAAACCGGCGAGATCGTCTGGGACAAGGGCCGCGACTTCGCCACCGTCCGGAAGGTGC
TGTCCATGCCGCAGGTCAACATCGTCAAGAAAACCGAGGTGCAGACCGGCGGCTTCAGCAAGGAGTCCAT
CCTCCCCAAGCGCAACTCGGACAAGCTGATCGCCCGGAAGAAGGACTGGGACCCGAAGAAGTACGGCGGC
TTCGACAGCCCCACCGTCGCCTACTCCGTGCTGGTCGTGGCGAAGGTCGAGAAGGGCAAGAGCAAGAAGC
TGAAGTCCGTGAAGGAGCTGCTCGGCATCACCATCATGGAGCGCTCCTCGTTCGAGAAGAACCCGATCGA
CTTCCTGGAGGCCAAGGGCTACAAGGAGGTCAAGAAGGACCTCATCATCAAGCTGCCCAAGTACTCGCTG
TTCGAGCTCGAGAACGGCCGCAAGCGGATGCTCGCCAGCGCGGGCGAGCTGCAGAAGGGCAACGAGCTGG
CCCTCCCGTCCAAGTACGTCAACTTCCTGTACCTCGCGTCCCACTACGAGAAGCTGAAGGGCTCGCCCGA
GGACAACGAGCAGAAGCAGCTCTTCGTGGAGCAGCACAAGCACTACCTGGACGAGATCATCGAGCAGATC
TCGGAGTTCAGCAAGCGGGTCATCCTGGCCGACGCGAACCTCGACAAGGTGCTGTCCGCCTACAACAAGC
ACCGCGACAAGCCGATCCGGGAGCAGGCGGAGAACATCATCCACCTGTTCACCCTCACCAACCTGGGCGC
CCCCGCCGCGTTCAAGTACTTCGACACCACCATCGACCGCAAGCGGTACACCAGCACCAAGGAGGTCCTC
GACGCGACCCTGATCCACCAGTCCATCACCGGCCTGTACGAAACCCGCATCGACCTCTCCCAGCTCGGCG
GCGACTGAGAATTCAGATCTACGCGTTC
[179 nt withheld, positions 4299-4477]
GCTGCTCCTTCGGTCGGACGTGCGTCTACGGGCACCTTACCGCAGCCGTCGGCTGTGCGACACGGACGGA
TCGGGCGAACTGGCCGATGCTGGGAGAAGCGCGCTGCTGTACGGCGCGCACCGGGTGCGGAGCCCCTCGG
CGAGCGGTGTGAAACTTCTGTGAATGGCCTGTTCGGTTGCTTTTTTTATACGGCTGCCAGATAAGGCTTG
CAGCATCTGGGCGGCTACCGCTATGATCGGGGCGTTCCTGCAATTCTTAGTGCGAGTATCTGAAAGGGGA
TACGCAAGTCTTCTCAGCCGCTACAGGGCGCGTCCCATTCGCCATTCAGGCTGCGCAACTGTTGGGAAGG
GCGATCGGTGCGGGCCTCTTCGCTATTACGCCAGCTGGCGAAAGGGGGATGTGCTGCAAGGCGATTAAGT
TGGGTAACGCCAGGGTTTTCCCAGTCACGACGTTGTAAAACGACGGCCAGTGAGCGCGCGTAATACGACT
CACTATAGGGCGAATTGGGTACCGGGCCCCCCCTCGAGGTCCTCCAGCTTTTGTTCCCTTTAGTGAGGGT
TAATTGCGCGCTTGGCGTAATCATGGTCATAGCTGTTTCCTGTGTGAAATTGTTATCCGCTCACAATTCC
ACACAACATACGAGCCGGAAGCATAAAGTGTAAAGCCTGGGGTGCCTAATGAGTGAGCTAACTCACATTA
ATTGCGTTGCGCTCACTGCCCGCTTTCCACCGGTGAAGACATGTTTTAGAGCTAGAAATAGCAAGTTAAA
ATAAGGCTAGTCCGTTATCAACTTGAAAAAGTGGCACCGAGTCGGTGCTTTTTACTCCATCTGGATTTGT
TCAGAACGCTCGGTTGCCGCCGGGCGTTTTTTATCTAGAGGCCAGGAACCGTAAAAAGGCCGCGTTGCTG
GCGTTTTTCCATAGGCTCCGCCCCCCTGACGAGCATCACAAAAATCGACGCTCAAGTCAGAGGTGGCGAA
ACCCGACAGGACTATAAAGATACCAGGCGTTTCCCCCTGGAAGCTCCCTCGTGCGCTCTCCTGTTCCGAC
CCTGCCGCTTACCGGATACCTGTCCGCCTTTCTCCCTTCGGGAAGCGTGGCGCTTTCTCATAGCTCACGC
TGTAGGTATCTCAGTTCGGTGTAGGTCGTTCGCTCCAAGCTGGGCTGTGTGCACGACCCCCCCGTTCAGC
CCGACCGCTGCGCCTTATCCGGTAACTATCGTCTTGAGTCCAACCCGGTAAGACACGACTTATCGCCACT
GGCAGCAGCCACTGGTAACAGGATTAGCAGAGCGAGGTATGTAGGCGGTGCTACAGAGTTCTTGAAGTGG
TGGCCTAACTACGGCTACACTAGAAGAACAGTATTTGGTATCTGCGCTCTGCTGAAGCCAGTTACCTTCG
GAAAAAGAGTTGGTAGCTCTTGATCCGGCAAACAAACCACCGCTGGTAGCGGTGGTTTTTTTGTTTGCAA
GCAGCAGATTACGCGCAGAAAAAAAGGATCTCAAGAAGATCCTTTGATCTTTTCTACGGGGTCTGACGCT
CAGTGGAACGAAAACTCACGTTAAGGGATTTTGGTCATGAGATTATCAAAAAGGATCTTCACCTAGATCC
TTTTGGTTCATGTGCAGCTCCATCAGCAAAAGGGGATGATAAGTTTATCACCACCGACTATTTGCAACAG
TGCCGTTGATCGTGCTATGATCGACTGATGTCATCAGCGGTGGAGTGCAATGTCGTGCAATACGAATGGC
GAAAAGCCGAGCTCATCGGTCAGCTTCTCAACCTTGGGGTTACCCCCGGCGGTGTGCTGCTGGTCCACAG
CTCCTTCCGTAGCGTCCGGCCCCTCGAAGATGGGCCACTTGGACTGATCGAGGCCCTGCGTGCTGCGCTG
GGTCCGGGAGGGACGCTCGTCATGCCCTCGTGGTCAGGTCTGGACGACGAGCCGTTCGATCCTGCCACGT
CGCCCGTTACACCGGACCTTGGAGTTGTCTCTGACACATTCTGGCGCCTGCCAAATGTAAAGCGCAGCGC
CCATCCATTTGCCTTTGCGGCAGCGGGGCCACAGGCAGAGCAGATCATCTCTGATCCATTGCCCCTGCCA
CCTCACTCGCCTGCAAGCCCGGTCGCCCGTGTCCATGAACTCGATGGGCAGGTACTTCTCCTCGGCGTGG
GACACGATGCCAACACGACGCTGCATCTTGCCGAGTTGATGGCAAAGGTTCCCTATGGGGTGCCGAGACA
CTGCACCATTCTTCAGGATGGCAAGTTGGTACGCGTCGATTATCTCGAGAATGACCACTGCTGTGAGCGC
TTTGCCTTGGCGGACAGGTGGCTCAAGGAGAAGAGCCTTCAGAAGGAAGGTCCAGTCGGTCATGCCTTTG
CTCGGTTGATCCGCTCCCGCGACATTGTGGCGACAGCCCTGGGTCAACTGGGCCGAGATCCGTTGATCTT
CCTGCATCCGCCAGAGGCGGGATGCGAAGAATGCGATGCCGCTCGCCAGTCGATTGGCTGAGCTCATGAG
CGGAGAACGAGATGACGTTGGAGGGGCAAGGTCGCGCTGATTGCTGGGGCAACACGTGGAGCGGATCGGG
GATTGTCTTTCTTCAGCTCGCTGATGATATGCTGACGCTCAATGCCGTTTGGCCTCCGACTAACGAAAAT
CCCGCATTTGGACGGCTGATCCGATTGGCACGGCGGACGGCGAATGGCGGAGCAGACGCTCGTCCGGGGG
CAATGAGATATGAAAAAGCCTGAACTCACCGCGACGTATCGATGTCGAGGTTCCTCAGGGGAGCCACCCC
AGAGAAGCCCTCGGAGCTGAGCGGAGCTATTTCCAAAGCCATGCCAGCTAGAGACAGTGCACACCGCCAA
GCATCTGCAAAACCCTCGCCTGGAGGGAAAGTGCAATGTACGTACGCTGGTTTCCCTCCAGAAAGGGATT
CTGCGGCTTCTCAACTTTGGAAGAAGAGGCGGAACGAACTGCTGTTTCAGCCTACTCATGTGAGGAGGCT
GGTCCTTTACCCTGATGCCCGAGGGCATCAGGGTAAAGGACCAGCCTCGCCAACTAGGAGCGCTACCAAG
GCGAACACAACCCAGGACTTGGTAGAACCCTTCGCCGGAGAAGTTCAGACTCATCGGCATGAGCACCCCT
CGCCGCGCACTCGGCACCGGTCCGTCGACCACCACCAGGACGTCGTTGTCGACGTCGGCCCCGCGGCTCC
TGCCCGCCGAACGCGTCGTCGTCGACGGCCTGGTGCTCATCGACGAGCACCCGGAGCCAGGTGAAAAGCG
CCGGCGGACGCTCGGACTGGGCGCGGGATTCCAGCAGTAACCCAGGTCCGCCGGCCACCTCACGGCAGGC
AGACCCTCGGCTTTCGCGCCGGGACCGCCATGAGACCGCCACCCGGATGTCCGGGGTGGCGGTCTCATGG
CGGTCCCTCAGCGGCCCTACGCGACCGCTGTGTCGACGCGGAGGCAGTCTCCGGGGTGCTGGCCCCAGGG
CTGGAGTACCGGGGCGAGCTTGCCCTTGCAGCGGCGGCACACGGGCGACGCGGCGCCGGGCGGGGGAGTC
TTGACGTCGACGGTGACCGGCTTCGGCTTCAGGCGCTTCCGAAGGCTGATCGTCGGGCGGATCGCCTCCT
TCTTCGGCTGACGCACTCGGTCGAGCGAAGCGGCCAGCTCCTCCGTGCGGGCCTCGTTGGCCTTCCGGCG
CGCCTCGCGGAAAGCAGCTTCCTCCTCGGACATGACCTCGAACCTCATCTGGTCAGCGTCAAGGTCGCCC
GGCGCGGCCGGCGCTTCCGGGGCGGGCGGGTCCAGGACGTCCTTGCCCCACACCAGGCCCCAGGACTCGA
CGAGCCGCCGGACGCCCGGTAGGCCGTACGTCTCGGCGACCTTGATGAGGTCGAGGCGACGTCCGGCGAC
GCGGGCGATGTATCGGTACCAGATGTAGGCCGGGATGACCGCGATGGCGACCAGGCCCTCGGTGTCGTCG
GTGATCTCCTCCTCGGTGCGGACGTCCTGCTGGATGCCGAGTTCCTTGATCAGCCGGTTCAGGTTCTGCG
ACCGGTAGTGCTTGCGGACCTGGAACACGCCGAACTCGCGCTCGCGGTACTTCTCGACGAACGGGCCGGG
CCGACGAAGCCGCTGCAGCTCGGCGGCCGCCGCGTCGCCCAGGTCGAGCGGTCCCATGCGGTCGTCGCCG
CGACCGGCCTTGAAGTTCTGTCCGGCCAGCTCCAGGCCGATCTTGGCGACGCCGCCCTTGGTCTTGTCGC
CGTCCTTGTAGAGGTAGCGGGCCTGCTTGCCCGCATCGCCGTCAGCGGCGTCCGCGCCGTTGAGTGGGCG
CACGTCGGTGCCGTGGCCCTTGCCCTCACAGGAGCAACCGGGCCGGTCGCACGTCTCGCTGACGGTGTAG
CCGCCCGCGGATTCGACCCCGGCGGCCCAGGCTCCGGCGAGTGCGTCGCGGAACGCGGCCTGGGCGTCCG
GGCCGAGCACCTCGCGGGTGACCCAGAGCGTGTGCCAGTGCAGGTGCCAGCCGGAGCCCCAGCCGAAGGT
GTCCTCGAAGGCCCGCTCGTAGCCGATGATCCCGAAGTCGTCGCGCATCGTGCGCCAGCGGCGGCCGGAC
GAGCCGTACGCGCCCTTCCAGCCGTCGTGCAAGACCGCGACCAGGCCGTGCCGCATTCCCTTGCGGACGG
TGCCGAACGCCATGCGCTCGAAGTGGCGCAACGTGTTCGTGCCAAGGTGCAGCCCGTACCCGGCGTCCGC
GAGACCGTCGGCGGCGAGCTGCACGTTCGAGCCCCGTACGGCCAGGATGCGGCTCATGCACCACGGGCAG
GTGTGGACGTTGTTGCAGCGGCACGTGTTGCCCCACGTCGCCTCGCCCGGCTTCCACATCAGCTCGGCCG
TCCCGGCAGTGAGCCGGGTCCCGCAGCCCTTGAACGCCTCGTTCAGCGACACCGTCTGGTGCCGGTCCCG
CCGGGCGAACCGCTCGTCGCGCGGGTCCTCCCGCCCGGCTGTCGCGGCACCCTCGTTTGGGGTAGAACCC
GTTCCAGTTACAGCGCTCTGACCTGCAGTGGACGGAGATTTTCCCTTACTACTAAAGCCCGCGTCCGGAT
TACCCGCTGTAGTCGTGCTTGCTACGCTGCGTGACTGGTCCGCAATGAGACGCTTTGCGCGCTTTCGGCA
GGCGTCCGAGCAGTAGATTTTGGGGCGCTTCCCGGGGATGTGGACGATCGGGGTGCCGCAGTGGCACTTC
GGTCCGGCGGGGCGCGGTGGTGTCGACGCGCTGTTCTCTCGTACGCTCGTCACAGAGCAAACGTCCTCAC
TCGGCATGCTGCGCCGGTTCGGGGGCGGCGAGCCCGGGAGGCCAATCCCGGGCTCGTGCCATTTCTGGGT
CCTGTTGATCCTGGCATTGGTGTGGCCGTTCATTGCCCCTGCTCGCTCCTGACGCGCCGATAGACGTCCG
ATACGCCCGGTGCTGGTGGGATTTGATAGGTCGGAAGAAGCCCCGCCCGGGCCTGGGCGGGGCTTCCTGT
GCGTCAGGACCTCCTCGTCGTGAGCCTCTTCGGCCTATGGACGGAGTGACCTCGTGATCCGTTACAGCCG
CGCGCGCTCGCGTAGAGCGGTCTCATCAGTTCCACGAACGGTCCTCTTCGCAGATCAGGGCGTTGGGGCG
GAGTCTCACCAAGGACTACGTCTGCTGGCGATTTCCGTTACACCCCGGGCGGTGGCCGGCGCACACGCGC
GCCCGCGTTGGGCAGTGCAGAAAGTGCAGAAACCTAGGTGCAGGTCGACGGATCTTTTCCGCTGCATAAC
CCTGCTTCGGGGTCATTATAGCGATTTTTTCGGTATATCCATCCTTTTTCGCACGATATACAGGATTTTG
CCAAAGGGTTCGTGTAGACTTTCCTTGGTGTATCCAACGGCGTCAGCCGGGCAGGATAGGTGAAGTAGGC
CCACCCGCGAGCGGGTGTTCCTTCTTCACTGTCCCTTATTCGCACCTGGCGGTGCTCAACGGGAATCCTG
CTCTGCGAGGCTGGCCGGCTACCGCCGGCGTAACAGATGAGGGCAAGCGGATGGCTGATGAAACCAAGCC
AACCAGGAAGGGCAGCCCACCTATCAAGGTGTACTGCCTTCCAGACGAACGAAGAGCGATTGAGGAAAAG
GCGGCGGCGGCCGGCATGAGCCTGTCGGCCTACCTGCTGGCCGTCGGCCAGGGCTACAAAATCACGGGCG
TCGTGGACTATGAGCACGTCCGCGAGCTGGCCCGCATCAATGGCGACCTGGGCCGCCTGGGCGGCCTGCT
GAAACTCTGGCTCACCGACGACCCGCGCACGGCGCGGTTCGGTGATGCCACGATCCTCGCCCTGCTGGCG
AAGATCGAAGAGAAGCAGGACGAGCTTGGCAAGGTCATGATGGGCGTGGTCCGCCCGAGGGCAGAGCCAT
GACTTTTTTAGCCGCTAAAACGGCCGGGGGGTGCGCGTGATTGCCAAGCACGTCCCCATGCGCTCCATCA
AGAAGAGCGACTTCGCGGAGCTGGTGAAGTACATCACCGACGAGCAAGGCAAGACCGATCCCCGGGGACC
TGCA
Features (pLannotate 1.2.2; 20 found; start..end, strand, type, name):
      6..36      +  terminator     fd terminator (fragment): central terminator from bacteriophage fd (Otsuka and Kunisawa, 1982)
    172..4275    +  CDS            cas9: CAS9_STRP1 - Also known as csn1 From Streptococcus pyogenes serotype M1.
   4299..4436    +  CDS            M13 gene VIII (fragment) (sequence withheld): pVIII; VIII; major coat protein
   4443..4477    +  terminator     fd terminator (fragment) (sequence withheld): central terminator from bacteriophage fd (Otsuka and Kunisawa, 1982)
   4478..4762    +  promoter       gapdh promoter: glyceraldehyde-3-phosphate dehydrogenase promoter from Eggerthella lenta
   4795..4950    -  CDS            lacZα (fragment): LacZα fragment of β-galactosidase; lacZ fragment
   4958..4976    +  promoter       T7 promoter: promoter for bacteriophage T7 RNA polymerase
   4985..5008    -  misc_feature   MCS (fragment): pBluescript multiple cloning site
   5024..5042    -  promoter       T3 promoter: promoter for bacteriophage T3 RNA polymerase
   5085..5107    -  protein_bind   lac operator (fragment): The lac repressor binds to the lac operator to inhibit transcription in E. coli. This inhibition can be relieved by adding lactose or isopropyl-β-D-thiogalactopyranoside (IPTG). lac repressor encoded by lacI
   5111..5141    -  promoter       lac promoter: promoter for the E. coli lac operon
   5156..5177    -  protein_bind   CAP binding site: CAP binding activates transcription in the presence of cAMP. E. coli catabolite activator protein
   5220..5295    +  misc_RNA       gRNA scaffold: guide RNA scaffold for the Streptococcus pyogenes CRISPR/Cas9 system
   5317..5351    +  terminator     lambda t0 terminator: minimal transcription terminator from phage lambda (Scholtissek and Grosse, 1987)
   5393..5981    -  rep_origin     ori: high-copy-number ColE1/pMB1/pBR322/pUC origin of replication
   6185..6985    +  CDS            ApmR: aminoglycoside 3-N-acetyltransferase type IV ; aac(3)IV; confers resistance to apramycin (Paget and Davies, 1996)
   7924..9366    -  CDS            pSG5 Rep: replication initiator protein from the Streptomyces ghanaensis plasmid pSG5; rep
  10406..10515   +  oriT           oriT: incP origin of transfer
  10548..10919   +  CDS            traJ: oriT-recognizing protein; traJ
  10957..11046   +  CDS            traI (fragment): TRAI6_ECOLX - Experimental evidence at protein level: Swiss-Prot protein existence level 1. The initiation process of transfer DNA synthesis requires the interaction of at least three plasmid-specific components (TraH, I, and J) at the transfer origin resulting in the assembly of a specialised nucleoprotein complex - the relaxosome. Site- and strand-specific cleavage at the transfer origin is dependent on TraI and TraJ. From Escherichia coli.
