[The description below was written by a language model from this plasmid's Addgene catalogue record and pLannotate feature annotations shown in this document.]
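Description:
pCM4.4 is an 11,061-nt CRISPR-Cas9 genome-editing plasmid for Streptomyces, built on the pCM2 backbone as an E. coli–Streptomyces shuttle vector. In E. coli it replicates from a high-copy ColE1/pUC-type origin. The pSG5 Rep gene, from a Streptomyces ghanaensis plasmid, provides replication in the actinomycete host. Selection relies on a single marker, the aac(3)IV apramycin resistance gene, which works in both organisms. An incP oriT, together with traJ and a fragment of traI, allows the plasmid to be mobilised by conjugation from a suitable E. coli donor, the usual way of delivering DNA into Streptomyces.

The payload is a codon-optimised Streptococcus pyogenes Cas9 gene of about 4.1 kb. According to the catalogue entry it is expressed from the ermE* promoter, a strong constitutive promoter widely used in Streptomyces. The automated feature table does not annotate this promoter, which presumably lies in the short unannotated stretch upstream of the coding sequence. Fragments of the phage fd terminator flank the cas9 unit and insulate it from neighbouring transcription.

Downstream, a gapdh promoter is followed by a reverse-oriented lacZα cassette (lac promoter and operator, T7 and T3 promoters, and an MCS fragment), then the S. pyogenes gRNA scaffold and a lambda t0 terminator. This layout suggests that the lacZα segment is a placeholder to be swapped for a spacer, possibly with blue/white screening, although the record does not say so and no targeting spacer is annotated.

The depositor describes the plasmid as an alternative ermE*p-cas9 expression variant. It comes from work on tuning Cas9 expression levels to improve CRISPR-Cas9-mediated recombination in Streptomyces.
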