Addgene plasmid #217648: pCM4.4
Purpose: an ermE*p-cas9-driven expression, as an alternative plasmid
Depositing lab: Huimin Zhao. Depositing organization: University of Illinois at Urbana-Champaign. Publication: Fine-tuning the regulation of Cas9 expression levels for efficient CRISPR-Cas9 mediated recombination in Streptomyces. Ye S, Enghiad B, Zhao H, Takano E. J Ind Microbiol Biotechnol. 2020 May;47(4-5):413-423. doi: 10.1007/s10295-020-02277-5. Epub 2020 May 4. PubMed 32367443.
Backbone
  Vector backbone: pCM2
  Vector type: CRISPR
Growth in bacteria
  Bacterial resistance: Apramycin, 25 μg/mL
  Growth temperature: 37°C
  Growth strain: DH5alpha
  Copy number: High Copy
Gene/Insert
  Gene/Insert name: Codon Optimized SpCas9
  Insert size (bp): 4107
Terms and licenses: Academic/Nonprofit Terms; Industry Terms: Not Available to Industry
How to cite: pCM4.4 was a gift from Huimin Zhao (Addgene plasmid # 217648 ; http://n2t.net/addgene:217648 ; RRID:Addgene_217648)
